Addgene plasmid #99798: pHI-Sm-ttll3
Purpose: Expresses S. mansoni tubulin monoglycylase TTLL3
Depositing lab: Phillip Newmark.
Backbone
  Vector backbone: pJC53.2
  Vector type: Bacterial Expression
Growth in bacteria
  Bacterial resistance: Kanamycin, 50 μg/mL
  Growth temperature: 37°C
  Growth strain: DH5alpha
  Copy number: Unknown
Gene/Insert
  Gene/Insert name: tubulin monoglycylase TTLL3
  Cloning method: Restriction Enzyme; 5′ cloning site unknown (unknown if destroyed); 3′ cloning site unknown (unknown if destroyed)
Terms and licenses: Academic/Nonprofit Terms; Industry Terms: Not Available to Industry
Depositor comments: Addgene Note: These plasmids were generated for in vitro transcription and may not be suitable for overexpression studies. The inserts were amplified from cDNA and may differ from NCBI reference sequences.
How to cite: pHI-Sm-ttll3 was a gift from Phillip Newmark (Addgene plasmid # 99798)
