[The description below was written by a language model from this plasmid's Addgene catalogue record and pLannotate feature annotations shown in this document.]
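Description:
pHI-Sm-ttll3 is a small (about 3.8 kb) bacterial plasmid built on the pJC53.2 backbone that carries a cDNA-derived insert from the Schistosoma mansoni gene encoding tubulin monoglycylase TTLL3, an enzyme that initiates glycylation of glutamate residues in the C-terminal tails of alpha- and beta-tubulin. It is propagated in E. coli through a high-copy ColE1/pUC-type origin. The catalogue lists kanamycin selection, consistent with the annotated neo (nptII) gene. The sequence also contains an AmpR β-lactamase coding region, a short fragment of the M13 origin and a remnant of the Tn5 transposase that accompanies the neo cassette.

Although catalogued as a bacterial expression vector, the architecture is that of an in vitro transcription template rather than a protein expression construct, as the repository note points out. The insert sits between two sets of phage RNA polymerase promoters that face each other: T7 followed by SP6 on one side, and T7 followed by T3 on the opposite strand. A T7 terminator lies outside each promoter set. SP6 or T3 can therefore be used to make single-stranded sense or antisense transcripts, as for riboprobes. T7 reads from both ends, so both strands can be transcribed to give double-stranded RNA, as is generally done for RNA interference. The record itself does not specify the application beyond in vitro transcription.

Only about 350 nt of the region between the promoters was recognised by homology to human TTLL3, so the insert is likely a partial cDNA rather than the full coding sequence. The cloning sites are not recorded, and the insert may differ from reference sequences.
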