Features (pLannotate 1.2.2; 13 found; start..end, strand, type, name):
      1..48      -  terminator     T7 terminator: transcription terminator for bacteriophage T7 RNA polymerase
     62..80      +  promoter       T7 promoter: promoter for bacteriophage T7 RNA polymerase
     84..102     +  promoter       SP6 promoter: promoter for bacteriophage SP6 RNA polymerase
    115..468     +  CDS            TTLL3 (fragment): TTLL3_HUMAN - Experimental evidence at protein level: Swiss-Prot protein existence level 1. Monoglycylase which modifies alpha- and beta-tubulin, generating side chains of glycine on the gamma-carboxyl groups of specific glutamate residues within the C-terminal tail of alpha- and beta-tubulin. Involved in the side-chain initiation step of the glycylation reaction by adding a single glycine chain to generate monoglycine side chains. Not involved in elongation step of the polyglycylation reaction. From Homo sapiens (Human).
    713..731     -  promoter       T3 promoter: promoter for bacteriophage T3 RNA polymerase
    735..753     -  promoter       T7 promoter: promoter for bacteriophage T7 RNA polymerase
    767..814     +  terminator     T7 terminator: transcription terminator for bacteriophage T7 RNA polymerase
    821..887     +  rep_origin     M13 ori (fragment): M13 bacteriophage origin of replication; arrow indicates direction of (+) strand synthesis
    890..1189    +  CDS            tnpA (fragment): TN5P_ECOLX - Also known as tnp. Experimental evidence at protein level: Swiss-Prot protein existence level 1. Mediates transposition of transposon Tn5 by a 'cut and paste' mechanism. First, the monomeric transposase binds the 19 bp inverted DNA repeats flanking the transposon. Then, dimerization of the DNA- bound transposase creates a synaptic DNA complex. After nicking of the first DNA strand, excision of the transposon proceeds through a series of intermediates. The transposase then mediates the insertion of the transposon at a new site by strand transfer. The activity of the wild- type tran
   1221..2012    +  CDS            neo: KKA2_KLEPN - Also known as kan, nptII. Experimental evidence at protein level: Swiss-Prot protein existence level 1. Resistance to kanamycin, neomycin, paromomycin, ribostamycin, butirosin and gentamicin B. From Klebsiella pneumoniae.
   2016..2032    +  promoter       AmpR promoter (fragment): bla
   2033..2893    +  CDS            AmpR: β-lactamase; bla; confers resistance to ampicillin, carbenicillin, and related antibiotics
   3064..3652    +  rep_origin     ori: high-copy-number ColE1/pMB1/pBR322/pUC origin of replication
>Addgene plasmid #99798 | pHI-Sm-ttll3 | addgene full sequence | sequence record 194773 | Addgene NGS Result
CAAAAAACCCCTCAAGACCCGTTTAGAGGCCCCAAGGGGTTATGCTAGGCGCGCCGGATCCTAATACGAC
TCACTATAGGGAGATTTAGGTGACACTATAGAAGTGACCTTCAACCAGCAATGAAAAATGCTGTTCTAAA
TGTACTGTTATCTTCACAAGAATCAATTGAACCTAGAAAAAATTGTTTTGGTCTATATGGAGCAGATTTT
CTGCTTACTGACAATGACTACAGAATATGGCTTATTGAAATTAATTCAAGTCCATGTATGTCACCGAGCA
CATCTGTTACAGCTGTATACACTGCTAGTGTATTAGAAGATACTTTGAAAGTTGTTTTAGATAAAAAGTA
CAATCGTAACTCGGATGTTGGACGTTTTGAATTATTGTATAGACAACCATTTCATAATCCATCTACTATG
TACACTGGTATGGAACTTTATGTAATTGGATCAAAAATAAGTAAACCACAATTGGAAAATACAACTGTCC
TACGTTGTTTTAATAAAGCGACACTTGATTTCAATGGTCAGTCATTACCAAATCCAGAAGTGAAGGTTAT
GTCAACAATTGGTAGAGATAAGAAGAATATGTCTCCTATTGTCTTAAGGCAAACGAAATCACAAACACGA
AAAGAAATTAAGCCATCGAACACAGGTGATGAATATGAACGCACAACGGAAATAGCAAAAGGAATGAACG
GTTTAAGGTCTCCCTTTAGTGAGGGTTAATTCTCCCTATAGTGAGTCGTATTAGGATCCGGCGCGCCTAG
CATAACCCCTTGGGGCCTCTAAACGGGTCTTGAGGGGTTTTTTGACGCGTCGATTTCGGCCTATTGGTTA
AAAAATGAGCTGATTTAACAAAAATTTAACGCGAATTTTAACAAAATTCAGGGCGCAAGGGCTGCTAAAG
GAAGCGGAACACGTAGAAAGCCAGTCCGCAGAAACGGTGCTGACCCCGGATGAATGTCAGCTACTGGGCT
ATCTGGACAAGGGAAAACGCAAGCGCAAAGAGAAAGCAGGTAGCTTGCAGTGGGCTTACATGGCGATAGC
TAGACTGGGCGGTTTTATGGACAGCAAGCGAACCGGAATTGCCAGCTGGGGCGCCCTCTGGTAAGGTTGG
GAAGCCCTGCAAAGTAAACTGGATGGCTTTCTTGCCGCCAATGATCTGATGGCGCAGGGGATCAAGATCT
GATCAAGAGACAGGATGAGGATCGTTTCGCATGATTGAACAAGATGGATTGCACGCAGGTTCTCCGGCCG
CTTGGGTGGAGAGGCTATTCGGCTATGACTGGGCACAACAGACAATCGGCTGCTCTGATGCCGCCGTGTT
CCGGCTGTCAGCGCAGGGGCGCCCGGTTCTTTTTGTCAAGACCGACCTGTCCGGTGCCCTGAATGAACTG
CAGGACGAGGCAGCGCGGCTATCGTGGCTGGCCACGACGGGCGTTCCTTGCGCAGCTGTGCTCGACGTTG
TCACTGAAGCGGGAAGGGACTGGCTGCTATTGGGCGAAGTGCCGGGGCAGGATCTCCTGTCATCCCACCT
TGCTCCTGCCGAGAAAGTATCCATCATGGCTGATGCAATGCGGCGGCTGCATACGCTTGATCCGGCTACC
TGCCCATTCGACCACCAAGCGAAACATCGCATCGAGCGAGCACGTACTCGGATGGAAGCCGGTCTTGTCG
ATCAGGATGATCTGGACGAAGAGCATCAGGGGCTCGCGCCAGCCGAACTGTTCGCCAGGCTCAAGGCGCG
CATGCCCGACGGCGAGGATCTCGTCGTGACCCATGGCGATGCCTGCTTGCCGAATATCATGGTGGAAAAT
GGCCGCTTTTCTGGATTCATCGACTGTGGCCGGCTGGGTGTGGCGGACCGCTATCAGGACATAGCGTTGG
CTACCCGTGATATTGCTGAAGAGCTTGGCGGCGAATGGGCTGACCGCTTCCTCGTGCTTTACGGTATCGC
CGCTCCCGATTCGCAGCGCATCGCCTTCTATCGCCTTCTTGACGAGTTCTTCTGAATTGAAAAAGGAAGA
GTATGAGTATTCAACATTTCCGTGTCGCCCTTATTCCCTTTTTTGCGGCATTTTGCCTTCCTGTTTTTGC
TCACCCAGAAACGCTGGTGAAAGTAAAAGATGCTGAAGATCAGTTGGGTGCACGAGTGGGTTACATCGAA
CTGGATCTCAACAGCGGTAAGATCCTTGAGAGTTTTCGCCCCGAAGAACGTTTTCCAATGATGAGCACTT
TTAAAGTTCTGCTATGTGGCGCGGTATTATCCCGTATTGACGCCGGGCAAGAGCAACTCGGTCGCCGCAT
ACACTATTCTCAGAATGACTTGGTTGAGTACTCACCAGTCACAGAAAAGCATCTTACGGATGGCATGACA
GTAAGAGAATTATGCAGTGCTGCCATAACCATGAGTGATAACACTGCGGCCAACTTACTTCTGACAACGA
TCGGAGGACCGAAGGAGCTAACCGCTTTTTTGCACAACATGGGGGATCATGTAACTCGCCTTGATCGTTG
GGAACCGGAGCTGAATGAAGCCATACCAAACGACGAGCGTGACACCACGATGCCTGTAGCAATGGCAACA
ACGTTGCGCAAACTATTAACTGGCGAACTACTTACTCTAGCTTCCCGGCAACAATTAATAGACTGGATGG
AGGCGGATAAAGTTGCAGGACCACTTCTGCGCTCGGCCCTTCCGGCTGGCTGGTTTATTGCTGATAAATC
TGGAGCCGGTGAGCGTGGGTCTCGCGGTATCATTGCAGCACTGGGGCCAGATGGTAAGCCCTCCCGTATC
GTAGTTATCTACACGACGGGGAGCCAGGCAACTATGGATGAACGAAATAGACAGATCGCTGAGATAGGTG
CCTCACTGATTAAGCATTGGTAACTGTCAGACCAAGTTTACTCATATATACTTTAGATTGATTTAAAACT
TCATTTTTAATTTAAAAGGATCTAGGTGAAGATCCTTTTTGATAATCTCATGACCAAAATCCCTTAACGT
GAGTTTTCGTTCCACTGAGCGTCAGACCCCGTAGAAAAGATCAAAGGATCTTCTTGAGATCCTTTTTTTC
TGCGCGTAATCTGCTGCTTGCAAACAAAAAAACCACCGCTACCAGCGGTGGTTTGTTTGCCGGATCAAGA
GCTACCAACTCTTTTTCCGAAGGTAACTGGCTTCAGCAGAGCGCAGATACCAAATACTGTTCTTCTAGTG
TAGCCGTAGTTAGGCCACCACTTCAAGAACTCTGTAGCACCGCCTACATACCTCGCTCTGCTAATCCTGT
TACCAGTGGCTGCTGCCAGTGGCGATAAGTCGTGTCTTACCGGGTTGGACTCAAGACGATAGTTACCGGA
TAAGGCGCAGCGGTCGGGCTGAACGGGGGGTTCGTGCACACAGCCCAGCTTGGAGCGAACGACCTACACC
GAACTGAGATACCTACAGCGTGAGCTATGAGAAAGCGCCACGCTTCCCGAAGGGAGAAAGGCGGACAGGT
ATCCGGTAAGCGGCAGGGTCGGAACAGGAGAGCGCACGAGGGAGCTTCCAGGGGGAAACGCCTGGTATCT
TTATAGTCCTGTCGGGTTTCGCCACCTCTGACTTGAGCGTCGATTTTTGTGATGCTCGTCAGGGGGGCGG
AGCCTATGGAAAAACGCCAGCAACGCGGCCTTTTTACGGTTCCTGGCCTTTTGCTGGCCTTTTGCTCACA
TGTTCTTTCCTGCGTTATCCCCTGATTCTGTGGATAACCGTATTACCGCCTTTGAGTGAGCTGATACCGC
TCGCCGCAGCCGAACGACCGAGCGCAGCGAGTCAGTGAGCGAGGAAGCACGCGT
